>Addgene plasmid #219287 | SFFV-SP4-Brd 361 | addgene full sequence | sequence record 449040 | Addgene NGS Result
ATTTATGCAGAGGCCGAGGCCGCCTCGGCCTCTGAGCTATTCCAGAAGTAGTGAGGAGGCTTTTTTGGAG
GCCTAGGGACGTACCCAATTCGCCCTATAGTGAGTCGTATTACGCGCGCTCACTGGCCGTCGTTTTACAA
CGTCGTGACTGGGAAAACCCTGGCGTTACCCAACTTAATCGCCTTGCAGCACATCCCCCTTTCGCCAGCT
GGCGTAATAGCGAAGAGGCCCGCACCGATCGCCCTTCCCAACAGTTGCGCAGCCTGAATGGCGAATGGG
[124 nt withheld, positions 280-403]
C
[91 nt withheld, positions 405-495]
A
[49 nt withheld, positions 497-545]
CCTTTGACGTTGGAGTCCACGTTCTTT
[37 nt withheld, positions 573-609]
ACCCTATCTCGGTCTATTCTTTTGATTTATAAGGGATTTTGCCGATTTCGGCCTATTGGTTAAAAAATGA
GCTGATTTAACAAAAATTTAACGCGAATTTTAACAAAATATTAACGCTTACAATTTAGGTGGCACTTTTC
GGGGAAATGTGCGCGGAACCCCTATTTGTTTATTTTTCTAAATACATTCAAATATGTATCCGCTCATGAG
ACAATAACCCTGATAAATGCTTCAATAATATTGAAAAAGGAAGAGTATGAGTATTCAACATTTCCGTGTC
GCCCTTATTCCCTTTTTTGCGGCATTTTGCCTTCCTGTTTTTGCTCACCCAGAAACGCTGGTGAAAGTAA
AAGATGCTGAAGATCAGTTGGGTGCACGAGTGGGTTACATCGAACTGGATCTCAACAGCGGTAAGATCCT
TGAGAGTTTTCGCCCCGAAGAACGTTTTCCAATGATGAGCACTTTTAAAGTTCTGCTATGTGGCGCGGTA
TTATCCCGTATTGACGCCGGGCAAGAGCAACTCGGTCGCCGCATACACTATTCTCAGAATGACTTGGTTG
AGTACTCACCAGTCACAGAAAAGCATCTTACGGATGGCATGACAGTAAGAGAATTATGCAGTGCTGCCAT
AACCATGAGTGATAACACTGCGGCCAACTTACTTCTGACAACGATCGGAGGACCGAAGGAGCTAACCGCT
TTTTTGCACAACATGGGGGATCATGTAACTCGCCTTGATCGTTGGGAACCGGAGCTGAATGAAGCCATAC
CAAACGACGAGCGTGACACCACGATGCCTGTAGCAATGGCAACAACGTTGCGCAAACTATTAACTGGCGA
ACTACTTACTCTAGCTTCCCGGCAACAATTAATAGACTGGATGGAGGCGGATAAAGTTGCAGGACCACTT
CTGCGCTCGGCCCTTCCGGCTGGCTGGTTTATTGCTGATAAATCTGGAGCCGGTGAGCGTGGGTCTCGCG
GTATCATTGCAGCACTGGGGCCAGATGGTAAGCCCTCCCGTATCGTAGTTATCTACACGACGGGGAGTCA
GGCAACTATGGATGAACGAAATAGACAGATCGCTGAGATAGGTGCCTCACTGATTAAGCATTGGTAACTG
TCAGACCAAGTTTACTCATATATACTTTAGATTGATTTAAAACTTCATTTTTAATTTAAAAGGATCTAGG
TGAAGATCCTTTTTGATAATCTCATGACCAAAATCCCTTAACGTGAGTTTTCGTTCCACTGAGCGTCAGA
CCCCGTAGAAAAGATCAAAGGATCTTCTTGAGATCCTTTTTTTCTGCGCGTAATCTGCTGCTTGCAAACA
AAAAAACCACCGCTACCAGCGGTGGTTTGTTTGCCGGATCAAGAGCTACCAACTCTTTTTCCGAAGGTAA
CTGGCTTCAGCAGAGCGCAGATACCAAATACTGTTCTTCTAGTGTAGCCGTAGTTAGGCCACCACTTCAA
GAACTCTGTAGCACCGCCTACATACCTCGCTCTGCTAATCCTGTTACCAGTGGCTGCTGCCAGTGGCGAT
AAGTCGTGTCTTACCGGGTTGGACTCAAGACGATAGTTACCGGATAAGGCGCAGCGGTCGGGCTGAACGG
GGGGTTCGTGCACACAGCCCAGCTTGGAGCGAACGACCTACACCGAACTGAGATACCTACAGCGTGAGCT
ATGAGAAAGCGCCACGCTTCCCGAAGGGAGAAAGGCGGACAGGTATCCGGTAAGCGGCAGGGTCGGAACA
GGAGAGCGCACGAGGGAGCTTCCAGGGGGAAACGCCTGGTATCTTTATAGTCCTGTCGGGTTTCGCCACC
TCTGACTTGAGCGTCGATTTTTGTGATGCTCGTCAGGGGGGCGGAGCCTATGGAAAAACGCCAGCAACGC
GGCCTTTTTACGGTTCCTGGCCTTTTGCTGGCCTTTTGCTCACATGTTCTTTCCTGCGTTATCCCCTGAT
TCTGTGGATAACCGTATTACCGCCTTTGAGTGAGCTGATACCGCTCGCCGCAGCCGAACGACCGAGCGCA
GCGAGTCAGTGAGCGAGGAAGCGGAAGAGCGCCCAATACGCAAACCGCCTCTCCCCGCGCGTTGGCCGAT
TCATTAATGCAGCTGGCACGACAGGTTTCCCGACTGGAAAGCGGGCAGTGAGCGCAACGCAATTAATGTG
AGTTAGCTCACTCATTAGGCACCCCAGGCTTTACACTTTATGCTTCCGGCTCGTATGTTGTGTGGAATTG
TGAGCGGATAACAATTTCACACAGGAAACAGCTATGACCATGATTACGCCAAGCGCGCAATTAACCCTCA
CTAAAGGGAACAAAAGCTGGAGCTGCAAGCTTAATGTAGTCTTATGCAATACTCTTGTAGTCTTGCAACA
TGGTAACGATGAGTTAGCAACATGCCTTACAAGGAGAGAAAAAGCACCGTGCATGCCGATTGGTGGAAGT
AAGGTGGTACGATCGTGCCTTATTAGGAAGGCAACAGACGGGTCTGACATGGATTGGACGAACCACTGAA
TTGCCGCATTGCAGAGATATTGTATTTAAGTGCCTAGCTCGATACATAAACGGGTCTCTCTGGTTAGACC
AGATCTGAGCCTGGGAGCTCTCTGGCTAACTAGGGAACCCACTGCTTAAGCCTCAATAAAGCTTGCCTTG
AGTGCTTCAAGTAGTGTGTGCCCGTCTGTTGTGTGACTCTGGTAACTAGAGATCCCTCAGACCCTTTTAG
TCAGTGTGGAAAATCTCTAGCAGTGGCGCCCGAACAGGGACTTGAAAGCGAAAGGGAAACCAGAGGAGCT
CTCTCGACGCAGGACTCGGCTTGCTGAAGCGCGCACGGCAAGAGGCGAGGGGCGGCGACTGGTGAGTACG
CCAAAAATTTTGACTAGCGGAGGCTAGAAGGAGAGAGATGGGTGCGAGAGCGTCAGTATTAAGCGGGGGA
GAATTAGATCGCGATGGGAAAAAATTCGGTTAAGGCCAGGGGGAAAGAAAAAATATAAATTAAAACATAT
AGTATGGGCAAGCAGGGAGCTAGAACGATTCGCAGTTAATCCTGGCCTGTTAGAAACATCAGAAGGCTGT
AGACAAATACTGGGACAGCTACAACCATCCCTTCAGACAGGATCAGAAGAACTTAGATCATTATATAATA
CAGTAGCAACCCTCTATTGTGTGCATCAAAGGATAGAGATAAAAGACACCAAGGAAGCTTTAGACAAGAT
AGAGGAAGAGCAAAACAAAAGTAAGACCACCGCACAGCAAGCGGCCGCTGATCTTCAGACCTGGAGGAGG
AGATATGAGGGACAATTGGAGAAGTGAATTATATAAATATAAAGTAGTAAAAATTGAACCATTAGGAGTA
GCACCCACCAAGGCAAAGAGAAGAGTGGTGCAGAGAGAAAAAAGAGCAGTGGGAATAGGAGCTTTGTTCC
TTGGGTTCTTGGGAGCAGCAGGAAGCACTATGGGCGCAGCGTCAATGACGCTGACGGTACAGGCCAGACA
ATTATTGTCTGGTATAGTGCAGCAGCAGAACAATTTGCTGAGGGCTATTGAGGCGCAACAGCATCTGTTG
CAACTCACAGTCTGGGGCATCAAGCAGCTCCAGGCAAGAATCCTGGCTGTGGAAAGATACCTAAAGGATC
AACAGCTCCTGGGGATTTGGGGTTGCTCTGGAAAACTCATTTGCACCACTGCTGTGCCTTGGAATGCTAG
TTGGAGTAATAAATCTCTGGAACAGATTTGGAATCACACGACCTGGATGGAGTGGGACAGAGAAATTAAC
AATTACACAAGCTTAATACACTCCTTAATTGAAGAATCGCAAAACCAGCAAGAAAAGAATGAACAAGAAT
TATTGGAATTAGATAAATGGGCAAGTTTGTGGAATTGGTTTAACATAACAAATTGGCTGTGGTATATAAA
ATTATTCATAATGATAGTAGGAGGCTTGGTAGGTTTAAGAATAGTTTTTGCTGTACTTTCTATAGTGAAT
AGAGTTAGGCAGGGATATTCACCATTATCGTTTCAGACCCACCTCCCAACCCCGAGGGGACCCGACAGGC
CCGAAGGAATAGAAGAAGAAGGTGGAGAGAGAGACAGAGACAGATCCATTCGATTAGTGAACGGATCTCG
ACGGTATCGGTTAACTTTTAAAAGAAAAGGGGGGATTGGGGGGTACAGTGCAGGGGAAAGAATAGTAGAC
ATAATAGCAACAGACATACAAACTAAAGAATTACAAAAACAAATTACAAAAATTCAAAATTTTATCGATC
ACGAGACTAGCCTCGAGCTGGCTGCAGTAACGCCATTTTGCAAGGCATGGAAAAATACCAAACCAAGAAT
AGAGAAGTTCAGATCAAGGGCGGGTACATGAAAATAGCTAACGTTGGGCCAAACAGGATATCTGCGGTGA
GCAGTTTCGGCCCCGGCCCGGGGCCAAGAACAGATGGTCACCGCAGTTTCGGCCCCGGCCCGAGGCCAAG
AACAGATGGTCCCCAGATATGGCCCAACCCTCAGCAGTTTCTTAAGACCCATCAGATGTTTCCAGGCTCC
CCCAAGGACCTGAAATGACCCTGCGCCTTATTTGAATTAACCAATCAGCCTGCTTCTCGCTTCTGTTCGC
GCGCTTCTGCTTCCCGAGCTCTATAAAAGAGCTCACAACCCCTCACTCGGCGCGCCAGTCCTCCGACAGA
CTGAGTCGGCCGGTCGAATCAAGCTTATCGATACCGTCGACGGATCCGCTAGCCCGCGGTTCGAAATGAG
CGATCAGAAGAAGGAGGAGGAGGAGGAGGCGGCAGCGGCAGCGGCGATGGCTACAGAAGGAGGGAAAACC
TCTGAGCCAGAGAATAACAATAAAAAACCCAAAACCTCAGGCTCCCAGGACTCTCAGCCCTCTCCTCTGG
CTTTACTGGCAGCTACTTGCAGCAAAATAGGGACTCCTGGTGAAAATCAAGCAACTGGACAACAACAAAT
TATTATAGATCCAAGTCAAGGATTGGTGCAACTTCAAAATCAACCACAACAGCTAGAACTGGTAACAACG
CAACTTGCTGGAAACGCTTGGCAACTTGTTGCCTCCACTCCTCCTGCTTCAAAAGAGAATAACGTTTCTC
AACCAGCCTCTAGTTCGTCTAGTTCTTCCAGCAGTAATAACGGGAGTGCATCTCCTACAAAAACTAAATC
AGGTAATTCTTCCACCCCTGGTCAATTTCAAGTCATACAAGTACAAAATCCAAGTGGTAGTGTACAGTAC
CAAGTAATTCCACAACTTCAGACAGTGGAAGGTCAACAAATTCAAATCAATCCAACTAGTAGTTCATCTC
TACAGGATTTGCAGGGTCAAATTCAGCTCATTTCTGCAGGTAATAATCAAGCTATACTCACAGCTGCTAA
CAGGACAGCTTCTGGGAATATTCTTGCTCAAAACCTGGCAAATCAGACAGTTCCGGTCCAAATTAGACCT
GGTGTTTCAATACCACTGCAGTTACAGACTCTTCCTGGTACTCAGGCTCAAGTTGTAACAACCCTACCAA
TTAACATTGGAGGAGTGACTCTAGCTTTGCCAGTGATAAACAACGTGGCTGCCGGAGGAGGGACTGGGCA
GGTTGGCCAGCCTGCTGCTACTGCTGATAGTGGGACTTCCAATGGGAATCAATTAGTTTCCACACCCACC
AACACCACTACTTCTGCCAGTACTATGCCAGAATCTCCCTCCTCCTCCACTACCTGCACAACCACTGCTT
CAACGTCTTTGACAAGCAGTGACACATTAGTGAGCTCAGCAGATACTGGCCAGTATGCAAGCACATCAGC
CAGTAGTTCTGAACGCACCATTGAAGAATCTCAAACACCTGCTGCTACTGAGTCTGAAGCCCAGAGCTCC
AGTCAGCTTCAGCCTAATGGAATGCAGAATGCACAGGATCAATCAAATTCTCTTCAGCAGGTGCAAATTG
TAGGCCAACCTATCTTACAGCAGATCCAGATCCAACAGCCTCAGCAACAGATCATTCAGGCTATTCCACC
ACAGTCGTTTCAACTCCAGTCAGGGCAGACGATTCAGACCATCCAGCAGCAGCCTTTACAGAATGTTCAA
CTTCAAGCAGTAAATCCGACTCAGGTGCTTATCAGGGCTCCAACTTTAACACCTTCAGGGCAAATCAGTT
GGCAAACTGTACAGGTTCAGAATATTCAGAGTCTTTCAAATTTGCAAGTTCAGAATGCTGGGTTATCCCA
ACAATTAACCATCACCCCAGTGTCTTCAAGTGGTGGCACAACTCTTGCTCAGATTGCTCCTGTGGCTGTT
GCTGGTGCCCCAATAACTTTGAATACTGCCCAGCTTGCATCAGTGCCTAACCTTCAGACAGTGAGCGTTG
CCAACCTGGGTGCTGCAGGTGTTCAAGTGCAGGGAGTTCCCGTTACAATCACTAGTGTTGCAGGTCAGCA
GCAAGGACAAGATGGAGTAAAAGTCCAGCAAGCTACTATAGCTCCTGTAACTGTAGCAGTTGGAGGAATT
GCTAATGCCACGATAGGTGCTGTTAGTCCTGACCAACTCACACAAGTGCATTTGCAGCAAGGCCAGCAGA
CTTCTGATCAAGAGGTACAACCTGGCAAGAGGCTTCGAAGAGTTGCCTGTTCCTGTCCTAATTGTAGGGA
AGGAGAAGGAAGAGGCAGTAATGAACCAGGAAAAAAGAAGCAGCATATCTGTCATATTGAAGGATGTGGT
AAAGTTTATGGCAAAACATCTCATTTACGAGCACATCTTCGCTGGCATACTGGAGAAAGACCTTTTATAT
GCAACTGGATGTTTTGTGGCAAAAGATTCACACGGAGTGATGAGCTCCAGAGACATAGAAGAACCCATAC
AGGTGAAAAGAGATTTGAATGCCCGGAATGTTCTAAAAGGTTTATGCGGAGTGATCATCTCTCCAAACAT
GTCAAAACGCACCAGAATAAAAAAGGTGGTGGGACAGCTCTTGCCATTGTTACCTCGGGAGAACTGGACT
CATCTGTTACAGAGGTGCTTGGCTCCCCAAGAATTGTCACAGTTGCAGCCATTTCTCAAGATTCGAATCC
AGCAACTCCCAATGTTTCAACCAACATGGAAGAATTCTGAACCGGTCGGATCCCCCGGGCTGCAGGAATT
CGAGCATCTTACCGCCATTTATTCCCATATTTGTTCTGTTTTTCTTGATTTGGGTATACATTTAAATGTT
AATAAAACAAAATGGTGGGGCAATCATTTACATTTTTAGGGATATGTAATTACTAGTTCAGGTGTATTGC
CACAAGACAAACATGTTAAGAAACTTTCCCGTTATTTACGCTCTGTTCCTGTTAATCAACCTCTGGATTA
CAAAATTTGTGAAAGATTGACTGATATTCTTAACTATGTTGCTCCTTTTACGCTGTGTGGATATGCTGCT
TTAATGCCTCTGTATCATGCTATTGCTTCCCGTACGGCTTTCGTTTTCTCCTCCTTGTATAAATCCTGGT
TGCTGTCTCTTTATGAGGAGTTGTGGCCCGTTGTCCGTCAACGTGGCGTGGTGTGCTCTGTGTTTGCTGA
CGCAACCCCCACTGGCTGGGGCATTGCCACCACCTGTCAACTCCTTTCTGGGACTTTCGCTTTCCCCCTC
CCGATCGCCACGGCAGAACTCATCGCCGCCTGCCTTGCCCGCTGCTGGACAGGGGCTAGGTTGCTGGGCA
CTGATAATTCCGTGGTGTTGTCGGGGAAGCTGACGTCCTTTGCAATTCGATATCAAGCTGTACCTTCTAG
ATGTACATTAATATAAGCGCTTCTAGACCAATGACTTACAAGGCAGCTGTAGATCTTAGCCACTTTTTAA
AAGAAAAGGGGGGACTGGAAGGGCTAATTCACTCCCAACGAAGACAAGATCTGCTTTTTGCTTGTACTGG
GTCTCTCTGGTTAGACCAGATCTGAGCCTGGGAGCTCTCTGGCTAACTAGGGAACCCACTGCTTAAGCCT
CAATAAAGCTTGCCTTGAGTGCTTCAAGTAGTGTGTGCCCGTCTGTTGTGTGACTCTGGTAACTAGAGAT
CCCTCAGACCCTTTTAGTCAGTGTGGAAAATCTCTAGCAGTAGTAGTTCATGTCATCTTATTATTCAGTA
TTTATAACTTGCAAAGAAATGAATATCAGAGAGTGAGAGGAACTTGTTTATTGCAGCTTATAATGGTTAC
AAATAAAGCAATAGCATCACAAATTTCACAAATAAAGCATTTTTTTCACTGCATTCTAGTTGTGGTTTGT
CCAAACTCATCAATGTATCTTATCATGTCTGGCTCTAGCTATCCCGCCCCTAACTCCGCCCATCCCGCCC
CTAACTCCGCCCAGTTCCGCCCATTCTCCGCCCCATGGCTGACTAATTTTTTTT
Features (pLannotate 1.2.2; 29 found; start..end, strand, type, name):
     94..112     -  promoter       T7 promoter: promoter for bacteriophage T7 RNA polymerase
    120..275     +  CDS            lacZα (fragment): LacZα fragment of β-galactosidase; lacZ fragment
    280..708     +  rep_origin     f1 ori (sequence partly withheld): f1 bacteriophage origin of replication; arrow indicates direction of (+) strand synthesis
    761..865     +  promoter       AmpR promoter: bla
    866..1726    +  CDS            AmpR: β-lactamase; bla; confers resistance to ampicillin, carbenicillin, and related antibiotics
   1897..2485    +  rep_origin     ori: high-copy-number ColE1/pMB1/pBR322/pUC origin of replication
   2668..2760    +  CDS            lacI (fragment): lac repressor; lacI; The lac repressor binds to the lac operator to inhibit transcription in E. coli. This inhibition can be relieved by adding lactose or isopropyl-β-D-thiogalactopyranoside (IPTG).
   2773..2794    +  protein_bind   CAP binding site: CAP binding activates transcription in the presence of cAMP. E. coli catabolite activator protein
   2809..2839    +  promoter       lac promoter: promoter for the E. coli lac operon
   2847..2863    +  protein_bind   lac operator: The lac repressor binds to the lac operator to inhibit transcription in E. coli. This inhibition can be relieved by adding lactose or isopropyl-β-D-thiogalactopyranoside (IPTG). lac repressor encoded by lacI
   2908..2926    +  promoter       T3 promoter: promoter for bacteriophage T3 RNA polymerase
   2954..3180    +  promoter       RSV promoter: Rous sarcoma virus enhancer/promoter
   3181..3361    +  LTR            5' LTR (truncated): truncated 5' long terminal repeat (LTR) from HIV-1
   3408..3533    +  misc_feature   HIV-1 Ψ: packaging signal of human immunodeficiency virus type 1
   3517..3880    +  CDS            HIV-1 gag (fragment): gag protein from human immunodeficiency virus 1; gag
   4026..4259    +  misc_feature   RRE: The Rev response element (RRE) of HIV-1 allows for Rev-dependent mRNA export from the nucleus to the cytoplasm.
   4636..4736    +  CDS            Rev (fragment): human immunodeficiency virus 1 (HIV-1) Rev protein; rev; enhances nuclear export of unspliced and incompletely spliced viral mRNAs
   4755..4872    +  misc_feature   cPPT/CTS: central polypurine tract and central termination sequence of HIV-1
   4906..5307    +  promoter       SFFV promoter: spleen focus-forming virus long terminal repeat (LTR) promoter
   5317..5340    +  misc_feature   MCS (fragment): pBluescript multiple cloning site
   5365..7716    +  CDS            SP4: SP4_HUMAN - Experimental evidence at protein level: Swiss-Prot protein existence level 1. Binds to GT and GC boxes promoters elements. Probable transcriptional activator. From Homo sapiens (Human).
   7727..7752    +  misc_feature   MCS (fragment): pBluescript multiple cloning site
   7752..7811    +  CDS            S (fragment): HBSAG_WHV6 - Experimental evidence at transcript level: Swiss-Prot protein existence level 2. The middle envelope protein plays an important role in the budding of the virion. It is involved in the induction of budding in a nucleocapsid independent way. In this process the majority of envelope proteins bud to form subviral lipoprotein particles of 22 nm of diameter that do not contain a nucleocapsid (By similarity). From Woodchuck hepatitis B virus (isolate w64/pWS23) (WHV).
   7943..8346    +  misc_feature   WPRE: woodchuck hepatitis virus posttranscriptional regulatory element
   8404..8463    +  CDS            nef (fragment): NEF_HV1Z2 - Experimental evidence at protein level: Swiss-Prot protein existence level 1. Extracellular Nef protein targets CD4(+) T-lymphocytes for apoptosis by interacting with CXCR4 surface receptors. From Human immunodeficiency virus type 1 group M subtype D (isolate Z2/CDC-Z34) (HIV-1).
   8465..8698    +  LTR            3' LTR (ΔU3): self-inactivating 3' long terminal repeat (LTR) from HIV-1
   8770..8891    +  polyA_signal   SV40 poly(A) signal: SV40 polyadenylation signal
   8910..8931    +  rep_origin     SV40 ori (fragment): SV40 origin of replication
   8931..73      +  rep_origin     SV40 ori (across the origin): SV40 origin of replication
