[The description below was written by a language model from this plasmid's Addgene catalogue record and pLannotate feature annotations shown in this document.]
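Description:
SFFV-SP4-Brd 361 is a third-generation-style, self-inactivating HIV-1 lentiviral transfer plasmid built on the SFFV-MCS backbone and carrying the human transcription factor SP4 together with a construct-specific DNA barcode. In bacteria it is maintained through a high-copy ColE1/pUC origin and selected with ampicillin via the β-lactamase gene. An f1 origin and pBluescript-derived remnants (lacZα and lacI fragments, lac promoter/operator, T7 and T3 promoters) are also annotated. The full sequence is about 9 kb.

The viral portion begins with an RSV enhancer/promoter fused to a truncated 5' LTR, which allows Tat-independent transcription of the genomic RNA in packaging cells. It is followed by the Ψ packaging signal with a partial gag sequence, the Rev response element for nuclear export of the unspliced RNA, and the cPPT/CTS. The internal expression cassette uses the spleen focus-forming virus LTR promoter to drive the roughly 2.35 kb SP4 coding sequence, cloned between flanking polylinker sites. SP4 is a GC/GT-box binding protein. A WPRE downstream enhances transcript stability and expression. According to the depositor, the barcode sits after the WPRE in an XbaI site, giving the layout SFFV–TF–WPRE–barcode; the barcode itself is not annotated in the feature table. The cassette ends in a ΔU3 3' LTR, with an SV40 polyadenylation signal and SV40 origin beyond it. No mammalian selection marker or fluorescent reporter is annotated.

The associated publication describes a combinatorial transcription factor screening platform for immune cell reprogramming. The barcode is specifically assigned to SP4, presumably so that the factor can be identified in transduced cells.
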