Addgene plasmid #219287: SFFV-SP4-Brd 361
Purpose: Transcription factor SP4 with a specific barcode assigned.
Depositing lab: Filipe Pereira. Depositing organization: Center for Neuroscience and Cell Biology, University of Coimbra. Publication: A combinatorial transcription factor screening platform for immune cell reprogramming. Kurochkin I, Altman AR, Caiado I, Pertiga-Cabral D, Halitzki E, Minaeva M, Zimmermannova O, Henriques-Oliveira L, Klein D, Nair M, Oliveira D, Cajal LR, Knittel R, Feick C, Ringner M, Martin M, Cirovic B, Pires CF, Rosa FF, Sitnicka E, Theis FJ, Pereira CF. Cell Syst. 2026 Jan 21;17(1):101457. doi: 10.1016/j.cels.2025.101457. Epub 2026 Jan 14. PubMed 41539305.
Backbone
  Vector backbone: SFFV-MCS
  Backbone size w/o insert (bp): 6638
  Vector type: Lentiviral
Growth in bacteria
  Bacterial resistance: Ampicillin, 100 μg/mL
  Growth temperature: 37°C
  Growth strain: NEB Stable
  Copy number: High Copy
Gene/Insert
  Gene/Insert name: SP4
  Species: H. sapiens (human)
  Insert size (bp): 2355
  Entrez Gene: SP4 (a.k.a. HF1B, SPR-1)
  Promoter: The spleen focus-forming virus (SFFV) promoter
  Cloning method: Restriction Enzyme; 5′ cloning site Bsp119I (not destroyed); 3′ cloning site BstHI (not destroyed)
Terms and licenses: Academic/Nonprofit Terms; Industry Terms: Not Available to Industry
Depositor comments: Barcode sequence cloned into XbaI restriction site. Design of plasmid is as follows: SFFV-[TF sequence]-WPRE-[Barcode sequence].
How to cite: SFFV-SP4-Brd 361 was a gift from Filipe Pereira (Addgene plasmid # 219287 ; http://n2t.net/addgene:219287 ; RRID:Addgene_219287)
