>Addgene plasmid #219287 | SFFV-SP4-Brd 361 | depositor partial sequence | sequence record 428341 | TF ORF
ATGAGCGATCAGAAGAAGGAGGAGGAGGAGGAGGCGGCAGCGGCAGCGGCGATGGCTACAGAAGGAGGGA
AAACCTCTGAGCCAGAGAATAACAATAAAAAACCCAAAACCTCAGGCTCCCAGGACTCTCAGCCCTCTCC
TCTGGCTTTACTGGCAGCTACTTGCAGCAAAATAGGGACTCCTGGTGAAAATCAAGCAACTGGACAACAA
CAAATTATTATAGATCCAAGTCAAGGATTGGTGCAACTTCAAAATCAACCACAACAGCTAGAACTGGTAA
CAACGCAACTTGCTGGAAACGCTTGGCAACTTGTTGCCTCCACTCCTCCTGCTTCAAAAGAGAATAACGT
TTCTCAACCAGCCTCTAGTTCGTCTAGTTCTTCCAGCAGTAATAACGGGAGTGCATCTCCTACAAAAACT
AAATCAGGTAATTCTTCCACCCCTGGTCAATTTCAAGTCATACAAGTACAAAATCCAAGTGGTAGTGTAC
AGTACCAAGTAATTCCACAACTTCAGACAGTGGAAGGTCAACAAATTCAAATCAATCCAACTAGTAGTTC
ATCTCTACAGGATTTGCAGGGTCAAATTCAGCTCATTTCTGCAGGTAATAATCAAGCTATACTCACAGCT
GCTAACAGGACAGCTTCTGGGAATATTCTTGCTCAAAACCTGGCAAATCAGACAGTTCCGGTCCAAATTA
GACCTGGTGTTTCAATACCACTGCAGTTACAGACTCTTCCTGGTACTCAGGCTCAAGTTGTAACAACCCT
ACCAATTAACATTGGAGGAGTGACTCTAGCTTTGCCAGTGATAAACAACGTGGCTGCCGGAGGAGGGACT
GGGCAGGTTGGCCAGCCTGCTGCTACTGCTGATAGTGGGACTTCCAATGGGAATCAATTAGTTTCCACAC
CCACCAACACCACTACTTCTGCCAGTACTATGCCAGAATCTCCCTCCTCCTCCACTACCTGCACAACCAC
TGCTTCAACGTCTTTGACAAGCAGTGACACATTAGTGAGCTCAGCAGATACTGGCCAGTATGCAAGCACA
TCAGCCAGTAGTTCTGAACGCACCATTGAAGAATCTCAAACACCTGCTGCTACTGAGTCTGAAGCCCAGA
GCTCCAGTCAGCTTCAGCCTAATGGAATGCAGAATGCACAGGATCAATCAAATTCTCTTCAGCAGGTGCA
AATTGTAGGCCAACCTATCTTACAGCAGATCCAGATCCAACAGCCTCAGCAACAGATCATTCAGGCTATT
CCACCACAGTCGTTTCAACTCCAGTCAGGGCAGACGATTCAGACCATCCAGCAGCAGCCTTTACAGAATG
TTCAACTTCAAGCAGTAAATCCGACTCAGGTGCTTATCAGGGCTCCAACTTTAACACCTTCAGGGCAAAT
CAGTTGGCAAACTGTACAGGTTCAGAATATTCAGAGTCTTTCAAATTTGCAAGTTCAGAATGCTGGGTTA
TCCCAACAATTAACCATCACCCCAGTGTCTTCAAGTGGTGGCACAACTCTTGCTCAGATTGCTCCTGTGG
CTGTTGCTGGTGCCCCAATAACTTTGAATACTGCCCAGCTTGCATCAGTGCCTAACCTTCAGACAGTGAG
CGTTGCCAACCTGGGTGCTGCAGGTGTTCAAGTGCAGGGAGTTCCCGTTACAATCACTAGTGTTGCAGGT
CAGCAGCAAGGACAAGATGGAGTAAAAGTCCAGCAAGCTACTATAGCTCCTGTAACTGTAGCAGTTGGAG
GAATTGCTAATGCCACGATAGGTGCTGTTAGTCCTGACCAACTCACACAAGTGCATTTGCAGCAAGGCCA
GCAGACTTCTGATCAAGAGGTACAACCTGGCAAGAGGCTTCGAAGAGTTGCCTGTTCCTGTCCTAATTGT
AGGGAAGGAGAAGGAAGAGGCAGTAATGAACCAGGAAAAAAGAAGCAGCATATCTGTCATATTGAAGGAT
GTGGTAAAGTTTATGGCAAAACATCTCATTTACGAGCACATCTTCGCTGGCATACTGGAGAAAGACCTTT
TATATGCAACTGGATGTTTTGTGGCAAAAGATTCACACGGAGTGATGAGCTCCAGAGACATAGAAGAACC
CATACAGGTGAAAAGAGATTTGAATGCCCGGAATGTTCTAAAAGGTTTATGCGGAGTGATCATCTCTCCA
AACATGTCAAAACGCACCAGAATAAAAAAGGTGGTGGGACAGCTCTTGCCATTGTTACCTCGGGAGAACT
GGACTCATCTGTTACAGAGGTGCTTGGCTCCCCAAGAATTGTCACAGTTGCAGCCATTTCTCAAGATTCG
AATCCAGCAACTCCCAATGTTTCAACCAACATGGAAGAATTCTGA
