>Addgene plasmid #219287 | SFFV-SP4-Brd 361 | depositor partial sequence | sequence record 428342 | Barcode sequence
TGTACATTAATATAAGCGCT
